>Addgene plasmid #212444 | pTwist-SARS-CoV-2 Spike-deltaC18 deltaR246-G252+D253N (AAC) | addgene full sequence | sequence record 433151 | Addgene NGS Result
ATGTTTGTGTTCCTCGTTCTCCTGCCCCTCGTTTCTTCCCAATGCGTGAACCTCACAACTAGAACGCAGC
TCCCACCCGCTTACACGAACTCTTTTACTCGTGGAGTATACTATCCCGATAAAGTCTTTAGGTCCAGTGT
CCTTCATTCTACTCAAGACCTTTTCCTGCCATTCTTCTCAAATGTCACCTGGTTCCATGCTATCCACGTT
TCTGGCACCAACGGAACTAAACGATTTGATAATCCCGTCTTGCCATTTAACGATGGCGTATACTTTGCCT
CAACGGAGAAGTCCAACATTATCCGGGGATGGATATTTGGCACCACCCTGGACTCCAAGACACAGTCTCT
CCTCATTGTGAACAACGCCACCAATGTCGTCATCAAAGTCTGTGAATTTCAATTTTGTAACGATCCCTTT
CTCGGGGTTTATTATCATAAGAATAACAAGTCTTGGATGGAGTCAGAGTTCCGCGTTTACAGTTCCGCTA
ACAACTGTACTTTTGAGTACGTTTCCCAACCATTTCTCATGGATCTTGAAGGGAAGCAAGGCAACTTCAA
GAATCTCCGCGAATTTGTGTTTAAGAATATAGACGGCTACTTCAAAATTTATAGCAAGCATACCCCGATA
AATCTGGTTCGGGATCTCCCTCAAGGCTTCTCCGCGTTGGAACCCCTCGTGGACTTGCCGATTGGCATCA
ACATCACCCGGTTCCAAACCCTTCTTGCCCTTCATAACAGTAGTAGTGGTTGGACAGCGGGCGCAGCAGC
CTACTATGTGGGATATTTGCAACCACGCACCTTTCTTCTCAAATATAACGAAAACGGAACAATTACCGAT
GCCGTAGACTGTGCCCTCGATCCCCTGTCCGAAACTAAATGCACACTCAAGTCCTTCACAGTTGAGAAAG
GCATATACCAAACCAGTAACTTCCGCGTCCAACCCACCGAATCCATTGTTCGATTCCCTAACATCACCAA
TTTGTGTCCTTTCGGTGAAGTATTTAATGCCACTCGATTTGCATCAGTTTATGCCTGGAATCGCAAGCGA
ATATCAAATTGTGTTGCAGATTATAGTGTCCTGTATAATAGCGCATCATTCAGCACTTTTAAGTGTTATG
GGGTCAGCCCTACGAAATTGAATGACTTGTGTTTTACCAACGTTTACGCAGATTCTTTCGTCATACGCGG
CGACGAAGTCCGACAGATTGCACCGGGGCAAACCGGAAAGATAGCAGACTATAATTATAAGTTGCCGGAT
GACTTCACCGGCTGCGTTATAGCATGGAACTCCAATAATCTCGATTCAAAAGTCGGCGGCAACTATAATT
ATCTTTACCGCCTGTTTCGCAAGTCAAATCTGAAGCCCTTTGAACGTGACATCTCCACCGAAATTTATCA
AGCTGGCAGCACCCCATGTAATGGAGTGGAAGGGTTTAACTGTTATTTTCCCCTTCAATCATACGGATTT
CAACCAACAAATGGGGTGGGCTATCAACCATATCGGGTGGTAGTCTTGAGCTTTGAGCTGCTCCACGCAC
CGGCTACAGTTTGCGGACCGAAGAAAAGCACTAACCTGGTGAAGAATAAATGTGTGAACTTCAACTTTAA
TGGGCTCACCGGAACAGGGGTGCTGACAGAATCAAACAAGAAATTTCTCCCTTTTCAACAATTTGGTAGA
GACATTGCCGATACCACAGATGCCGTCCGCGATCCGCAAACACTGGAAATCCTCGATATAACACCCTGTA
GCTTCGGCGGGGTCAGCGTGATAACTCCCGGAACGAACACATCCAACCAAGTGGCTGTCCTGTATCAAGA
TGTCAACTGTACCGAAGTCCCTGTGGCGATACACGCCGACCAACTGACACCCACCTGGAGAGTCTACTCA
ACAGGTTCCAATGTCTTTCAAACTAGAGCGGGTTGTCTCATTGGCGCTGAGCATGTCAATAATTCATACG
AATGTGATATTCCTATTGGGGCAGGAATCTGTGCGTCTTATCAAACTCAAACGAACTCACCACGGCGCGC
TCGCTCAGTAGCCAGCCAGTCCATAATCGCCTATACCATGAGTCTCGGGGCTGAGAACTCCGTGGCTTAT
TCAAACAATTCCATCGCAATCCCAACTAACTTTACCATTAGCGTTACCACGGAAATCTTGCCCGTCAGCA
TGACTAAGACGAGCGTAGACTGTACGATGTATATCTGTGGGGATTCCACCGAGTGTAGCAACCTCTTGCT
TCAATACGGGTCTTTCTGTACTCAACTCAACCGAGCATTGACCGGAATTGCGGTCGAACAAGACAAGAAT
ACCCAAGAGGTGTTCGCACAAGTAAAGCAAATATACAAAACGCCGCCAATCAAAGATTTTGGCGGGTTTA
ATTTTAGCCAAATACTGCCAGACCCATCTAAGCCTTCAAAACGCAGCTTTATCGAGGATCTGCTGTTCAA
CAAAGTTACGTTGGCTGACGCGGGTTTCATTAAGCAGTATGGGGATTGTTTGGGAGACATTGCGGCCCGC
GACCTTATCTGTGCTCAAAAATTCAATGGGTTGACAGTTCTGCCCCCTCTGCTCACTGATGAGATGATTG
CACAGTATACATCAGCATTGTTGGCAGGAACCATTACATCCGGCTGGACTTTTGGCGCGGGTGCGGCCCT
TCAAATACCTTTCGCTATGCAAATGGCTTACAGATTCAATGGGATTGGTGTCACGCAAAATGTATTGTAT
GAAAATCAGAAGCTGATCGCTAATCAATTTAACAGCGCGATTGGCAAGATCCAAGATTCACTGTCAAGCA
CAGCGTCCGCCCTCGGCAAACTCCAAGATGTTGTGAATCAAAACGCCCAGGCCCTGAATACCCTCGTGAA
GCAACTGAGTTCTAACTTCGGCGCAATCTCCAGCGTCCTCAACGACATATTGTCCAGACTTGATAAGGTG
GAAGCCGAGGTGCAAATTGATCGGCTCATCACAGGCAGGCTCCAGTCACTCCAAACTTATGTGACACAAC
AGTTGATCCGGGCTGCTGAGATACGAGCAAGCGCCAACCTGGCCGCCACTAAAATGTCAGAGTGCGTGCT
CGGGCAGTCCAAACGGGTTGACTTTTGTGGCAAGGGCTATCACTTGATGTCCTTCCCCCAATCCGCCCCA
CATGGAGTGGTCTTTCTCCACGTCACTTATGTCCCTGCTCAAGAGAAGAACTTTACGACAGCTCCAGCAA
TCTGTCACGATGGCAAAGCGCACTTTCCCAGGGAAGGCGTTTTCGTCAGTAATGGCACGCATTGGTTTGT
GACCCAAAGGAATTTCTATGAACCCCAAATCATAACCACTGACAATACATTTGTCTCAGGCAACTGTGAT
GTGGTCATTGGGATCGTGAACAACACGGTATATGATCCCCTGCAACCCGAGTTGGATAGCTTCAAAGAGG
AATTGGATAAATACTTTAAGAATCATACTTCACCCGATGTTGATCTCGGGGACATATCAGGAATAAATGC
AAGTGTCGTCAACATTCAGAAAGAGATTGATCGCCTTAATGAGGTCGCCAAGAACTTGAATGAATCTTTG
ATCGACTTGCAAGAACTGGGCAAATACGAACAATATATTAAATGGCCCTGGTACATTTGGTTGGGCTTTA
TCGCCGGACTTATAGCTATCGTTATGGTCACAATTATGTTGTGCTGTATGACTAGCTGTTGTTCCTGCTT
GAAAGGATGTTGCAGTTGCGGATCTTGTTGTAAATAAAGGATCCTCTAGAAGTTGTCTCCTCCTGCACTG
ACTGACTGATACAATCGATTTCTGGATCCGCAGGCCTAATCAACCTCTGGATTACAAAATTTGTGAAAGA
TTGACTGGTATTCTTAACTATGTTGCTCCTTTTACGCTATGTGGATACGCTGCTTTAATGCCTTTGTATC
ATGCTATTGCTTCCCGTATGGCTTTCATTTTCTCCTCCTTGTATAAATCCTGGTTGCTGTCTCTTTATGA
GGAGTTGTGGCCCGTTGTCAGGCAACGTGGCGTGGTGTGCACTGTGTTTGCTGACGCAACCCCCACTGGT
TGGGGCATTGCCACCACCTGTCAGCTCCTTTCCGGGACTTTCGCTTTCCCCCTCCCTATTGCCACGGCGG
AACTCATCGCCGCCTGCCTTGCCCGCTGCTGGACAGGGGCTCGGCTGTTGGGCACTGACAATTCCGTGGT
GTTGTCGGGGAAGCTGACGTCCTTTCCATGGCTGCTCGCCTGTGTTGCCACCTGGATTCTGCGCGGGACG
TCCTTCTGCTACGTCCCTTCGGCCCTCAATCCAGCGGACCTTCCTTCCCGCGGCCTGCTGCCGGCTCTGC
GGCCTCTTCCGCGTCTTCGCCTTCGCCCTCAGACGAGTCGGATCTCCCTTTGGGCCGCCTCCCCGCCTGT
CTAGCTTGACTGACTGAGATACAGCGTACCTTCAGCTCACAGACATGATAAGATACATTGATGAGTTTGG
ACAAACCACAACTAGAATGCAGTGAAAAAAATGCTTTATTTGTGAAATTTGTGATGCTATTGCTTTATTT
GTAACCATTATAAGCTGCAATAAACAAGTTAACAACAACAATTGCATTCATTTTATGTTTCAGGTTCAGG
GGGAGGTGTGGGAGGTTTTTTAAAGCAAGTAAAACCTCTACAAATGTGGTATTGGCCCATCTCTATCGGT
ATCGTAGCATAACCCCTTGGGGCCTCTAAACGGGTCTTGAGGGGTTTTTTGTGCCCCTCGGGCCGGATTG
CTATCTACCGGCATTGGCGCAGAAAAAAATGCCTGATGCGACGCTGCGCGTCTTATACTCCCACATATGC
CAGATTCAGCAACGGATACGGCTTCCCCAACTTGCCCACTTCCATACGTGTCCTCCTTACCAGAAATTTA
TCCTTAAGGTCGTCAGCTATCCTGCAGGCGATCTCTCGATTTCGATCAAGACATTCCTTTAATGGTCTTT
TCTGGACACCACTAGGGGTCAGAAGTAGTTCATCAAACTTTCTTCCCTCCCTAATCTCATTGGTTACCTT
GGGCTATCGAAACTTAATTAAGCGATCTGCATCTCAATTAGTCAGCAACCATAGTCCCGCCCCTAACTCC
GCCCATCCCGCCCCTAACTCCGCCCAGTTCCGCCCATTCTCCGCCCCATCGCTGACTAATTTTTTTTATT
TATGCAGAGGCCGAGGCCGCCTCGGCCTCTGAGCTATTCCAGAAGTAGTGAGGAGGCTTTTTTGGAGGCC
TAGGCTTTTGCAAAGGAGGTAGCCAACATGATTGAACAAGATGGATTGCACGCAGGTTCTCCCGCCGCTT
GGGTGGAGAGGCTATTCGGCTATGACTGGGCACAACAGACAATCGGCTGCTCTGATGCCGCCGTGTTCCG
GCTGTCAGCGCAGGGGCGCCCGGTTCTTTTTGTCAAGACCGACCTGTCCGGTGCCCTGAATGAACTCCAG
GACGAGGCAGCGCGGCTATCGTGGCTGGCCACGACGGGCGTTCCTTGCGCAGCTGTGCTCGACGTTGTCA
CTGAAGCGGGAAGGGACTGGCTGCTATTGGGCGAAGTGCCGGGGCAGGATCTCCTGTCATCTCACCTTGC
TCCTGCCGAGAAAGTATCCATCATGGCTGATGCAATGCGGCGGCTGCATACGCTTGATCCGGCTACCTGC
CCATTCGACCACCAAGCGAAACATCGCATCGAGCGAGCACGTACTCGGATGGAAGCCGGTCTTGTCGATC
AGGATGATCTGGACGAAGAGCATCAGGGGCTCGCGCCAGCCGAACTGTTCGCCAGGCTCAAGGCGCGGAT
GCCCGACGGCGAGGATCTCGTCGTGACCCACGGCGATGCCTGCTTGCCGAATATCATGGTGGAAAATGGC
CGCTTTTCTGGATTCATCGACTGTGGCCGGCTGGGTGTGGCGGACCGCTATCAGGACATAGCGTTGGCTA
CCCGTGATATTGCTGAAGAGCTTGGCGGCGAATGGGCTGACCGCTTCCTCGTGCTTTACGGTATCGCCGC
TCCCGATTCGCAGCGCATCGCCTTCTATCGCCTTCTTGACGAGTTCTTCTAGTATGTAAGCCCTGTGCCT
TCTAGTTGCCAGCCATCTGTTGTTTGCCCCTCCCCCGTGCCTTCCTTGACCCTGGAAGGTGCCACTCCCA
CTGTCCTTTCCTAATAAAATGAGGAAATTGCATCGCATTGTCTGAGTAGGTGTCATTCTATTCTGGGGGG
TGGGGTGGGGCAGGACAGCAAGGGGGAGGATTGGGAAGACAATAGCAGGCATGCTGGGGATGCGGTGGGC
TCTATGGTTAATTAACCAGTCAAGTCAGCTACTTGGCGAGATCGACTTGTCTGGGTTTCGACTACGCTCA
GAATTGCGTCAGTCAAGTTCGATCTGGTCCTTGCTATTGCACCCGTTCTCCGATTACGAGTTTCATTTAA
ATCATGTGAGCAAAAGGCCAGCAAAAGGCCAGGAACCGTAAAAAGGCCGCGTTGCTGGCGTTTTTCCATA
GGCTCCGCCCCCCTGACGAGCATCACAAAAATCGACGCTCAAGTCAGAGGTGGCGAAACCCGACAGGACT
ATAAAGATACCAGGCGTTTCCCCCTGGAAGCTCCCTCGTGCGCTCTCCTGTTCCGACCCTGCCGCTTACC
GGATACCTGTCCGCCTTTCTCCCTTCGGGAAGCGTGGCGCTTTCTCATAGCTCACGCTGTAGGTATCTCA
GTTCGGTGTAGGTCGTTCGCTCCAAGCTGGGCTGTGTGCACGAACCCCCCGTTCAGCCCGACCGCTGCGC
CTTATCCGGTAACTATCGTCTTGAGTCCAACCCGGTAAGACACGACTTATCGCCACTGGCAGCAGCCACT
GGTAACAGGATTAGCAGAGCGAGGTATGTAGGCGGTGCTACAGAGTTCTTGAAGTGGTGGCCTAACTACG
GCTACACTAGAAGAACAGTATTTGGTATCTGCGCTCTGCTGAAGCCAGTTACCTTCGGAAAAAGAGTTGG
TAGCTCTTGATCCGGCAAACAAACCACCGCTGGTAGCGGTGGTTTTTTTGTTTGCAAGCAGCAGATTACG
CGCAGAAAAAAAGGATCTCAAGAAGATCCTTTGATCTTTTCTACGGGGTCTGACGCTCAGTGGAACGAAA
ACTCACGTTAAGGGATTTTGGTCATGAGATTATCAAAAAGGATCTTCACCTAGATCCTTTTAAATTAAAA
ATGAAGTTTTAAATCAATCTAAAGTATATATGAGTAAACTTGGTCTGACAGTTACCAATGCTTAATCAGT
GAGGCACCTATCTCAGCGATCTGTCTATTTCGTTCATCCATAGTTGCATTTAAATTTCCGAACTCTCCAA
GGCCCTCGTCGGAAAATCTTCAAACCTTTCGTCCGATCCATCTTGCAGGCTACCTCTCGAACGAACTATC
GCAAGTCTCTTGGCCGGCCTTGCGCCTTGGCTATTGCTTGGCAGCGCCTATCGCCAGGTATTACTCCAAT
CCCGAATATCCGAGATCGGGATCACCCGAGAGAAGTTCAACCTACATCCTCAATCCCGATCTATCCGAGA
TCCGAGGAATATCGAAATCGGGGCGCGCCTGGTGTACCGAGAACGATCCTCTCAGTGCGAGTCTCGACGA
TCCATATCGTTGCTTGGCAGTCAGCCAGTCGGAATCCAGCTTGGGACCCAGGAAGTCCAATCGTCAGATA
TTGTACTCAAGCCTGGTCACGGCAGCGTACCGATCTGTTTAAACCTAGATATTGATAGTCTGATCGGTCA
ACGTATAATCGAGTCCTAGCTTTTGCAAACATCTATCAAGAGACAGGATCAGCAGGAGGCTTTCGCATGA
GTATTCAACATTTCCGTGTCGCCCTTATTCCCTTTTTTGCGGCATTTTGCCTTCCTGTTTTTGCTCACCC
AGAAACGCTGGTGAAAGTAAAAGATGCTGAAGATCAGTTGGGTGCGCGAGTGGGTTACATCGAACTGGAT
CTCAACAGCGGTAAGATCCTTGAGAGTTTTCGCCCCGAAGAACGCTTTCCAATGATGAGCACTTTTAAAG
TTCTGCTATGTGGCGCGGTATTATCCCGTATTGACGCCGGGCAAGAGCAACTCGGTCGCCGCATACACTA
TTCTCAGAATGACTTGGTTGAGTATTCACCAGTCACAGAAAAGCATCTTACGGATGGCATGACAGTAAGA
GAATTATGCAGTGCTGCCATAACCATGAGTGATAACACTGCGGCCAACTTACTTCTGACAACGATTGGAG
GACCGAAGGAGCTAACCGCTTTTTTGCACAACATGGGGGATCATGTAACTCGCCTTGATCGTTGGGAACC
GGAGCTGAATGAAGCCATACCAAACGACGAGCGTGACACCACGATGCCTGTAGCAATGGCAACAACCTTG
CGTAAACTATTAACTGGCGAACTACTTACTCTAGCTTCCCGGCAACAGTTGATAGACTGGATGGAGGCGG
ATAAAGTTGCAGGACCACTTCTGCGCTCGGCCCTTCCGGCTGGCTGGTTTATTGCTGATAAATCTGGAGC
CGGTGAGCGTGGGTCTCGCGGTATCATTGCAGCACTGGGGCCAGATGGTAAGCCCTCCCGTATCGTAGTT
ATCTACACGACGGGGAGTCAGGCAACTATGGATGAACGAAATAGACAGATCGCTGAGATAGGTGCCTCAC
TGATTAAGCATTGGTAACCGATTCTAGGTGCATTGGCGCAGAAAAAAATGCCTGATGCGACGCTGCGCGT
CTTATACTCCCACATATGCCAGATTCAGCAACGGATACGGCTTCCCCAACTTGCCCACTTCCATACGTGT
CCTCCTTACCAGAAATTTATCCTTAAGATCCCGAATCGTTTAAACTCGACTCTGGCTCTATCGAATCTCC
GTCGTTTCGAGCTTACGCGAACAGCCGTGGCGCTCATTTGCTCGTCGGGCATCGAATCTCGTCAGCTATC
GTCAGCTTACCTTTTTGGCAGCGATCGCGGCTCCCGACATCTTGGACCATTAGCTCCACAGGTATCTTCT
TCCCTCTAGTGGTCATAACAGCAGCTTCAGCTACCTCTCAATTCAAAAAACCCCTCAAGACCCGTTTAGA
GGCCCCAAGGGGTTATGCTATCAATCGTTGCGTTACACACACAAAAAACCAACACACATCCATCTTCGAT
GGATAGCGATTTTATTATCTAACTGCTGATCGAGTGTAGCCAGATCTAGTAATCAATTACGGGGTCATTA
GTTCATAGCCCATATATGGAGTTCCGCGTTACATAACTTACGGTAAATGGCCCGCCTGGCTGACCGCCCA
ACGACCCCCGCCCATTGACGTCAATAATGACGTATGTTCCCATAGTAACGCCAATAGGGACTTTCCATTG
ACGTCAATGGGTGGAGTATTTACGGTAAACTGCCCACTTGGCAGTACATCAAGTGTATCATATGCCAAGT
ACGCCCCCTATTGACGTCAATGACGGTAAATGGCCCGCCTGGCATTATGCCCAGTACATGACCTTATGGG
ACTTTCCTACTTGGCAGTACATCTACGTATTAGTCATCGCTATTACCATGCTGATGCGGTTTTGGCAGTA
CATCAATGGGCGTGGATAGCGGTTTGACTCACGGGGATTTCCAAGTCTCCACCCCATTGACGTCAATGGG
AGTTTGTTTTGGCACCAAAATCAACGGGACTTTCCAAAATGTCGTAACAACTCCGCCCCATTGACGCAAA
TGGGCGGTAGGCGTGTACGGTGGGAGGTCTATATAAGCAGAGCTGGTTTAGTGAACCGTCAGATCGCCTG
GAGACGCCATCCACGCTGTTTTGACCTCCATAGAAGACACCGGGACCGATCCAGCCTCCCCTCGAAGCTT
ACATGTGGTACCGAGCTCGGATCCTGAGAACTTCAGGGTGAGTCTATGGGACCCTTGATGTTTTCTTTCC
CCTTCTTTTCTATGGTTAAGTTCATGTCATAGGAAGGGGAGAAGTAACAGGGTACACATATTGACCAAAT
CAGGGTAATTTTGCATTTGTAATTTTAAAAAATGCTTTCTTCTTTTAATATACTTTTTTGTTTATCTTAT
TTCTAATACTTTCCCTAATCTCTTTCTTTCAGGGCAATAATGATACAATGTATCATGCCTCTTTGCACCA
TTCTAAAGAATAACAGTGATAATTTCTGGGTTAAGGCAATAGCAATATTTCTGCATATAAATATTTCTGC
ATATAAATTGTAACTGATGTAAGAGGTTTCATATTGCTAATAGCAGCTACAATCCAGCTACCATTCTGCT
TTTATTTTATGGTTGGGATAAGGCTGGATTATTCTGAGTCCAAGCTAGGCCCTTTTGCTAATCATGTTCA
TACCTCTTATCTTCCTCCCACAGCTCCTGGGCAACGTGCTGGTCTGTGTGCTGGCCCATCACTTTGGCAA
AGGCGGCCGCC
Features (pLannotate 1.2.2; 21 found; start..end, strand, type, name):
      1..3744    +  CDS            S: SPIKE_SARS2 - Experimental evidence at protein level: Swiss-Prot protein existence level 1. [Spike glycoprotein]: May down-regulate host tetherin (BST2) by lysosomal degradation, thereby counteracting its antiviral activity. From Severe acute respiratory syndrome coronavirus 2 (2019-nCoV) (SARS-CoV-2).
   3818..4406    +  misc_feature   WPRE: woodchuck hepatitis virus posttranscriptional regulatory element
   4459..4580    -  polyA_signal   SV40 poly(A) signal: SV40 polyadenylation signal
   4603..4672    -  CDS            large T antigen (fragment): large T antigen from SV40 (simian virus 40)
   4695..4741    +  terminator     T7 terminator: transcription terminator for bacteriophage T7 RNA polymerase
   4771..4907    +  terminator     rrnG terminator: transcription terminator from the E. coli ribosomal RNA rrnG operon (Albrechtsen et al., 1991)
   4952..5023    +  misc_feature   3' β-globin insulator: insulator downstream of the human β-globin locus (Farrell et al., 2002)
   5068..5264    +  promoter       SV40 promoter: SV40 early promoter
   5278..6069    +  CDS            neo: KKA2_KLEPN - Also known as kan, nptII. Experimental evidence at protein level: Swiss-Prot protein existence level 1. Resistance to kanamycin, neomycin, paromomycin, ribostamycin, butirosin and gentamicin B. From Klebsiella pneumoniae.
   6083..6307    +  polyA_signal   bGH poly(A) signal: bovine growth hormone polyadenylation signal
   6503..7091    -  rep_origin     ori: high-copy-number ColE1/pMB1/pBR322/pUC origin of replication
   7263..7327    -  CDS            bla(M) (fragment): β-lactamase lacking the signal sequence; bla(M); allows cytosolic expression of β-lactamase
   7837..8697    +  CDS            AmpR: β-lactamase; bla; confers resistance to ampicillin, carbenicillin, and related antibiotics
   8710..8846    +  terminator     rrnG terminator: transcription terminator from the E. coli ribosomal RNA rrnG operon (Albrechtsen et al., 1991)
   8998..9069    +  misc_feature   5' β-globin insulator: insulator upstream of the human β-globin locus (Farrell et al., 2002)
   9074..9120    -  terminator     T7 terminator: transcription terminator for bacteriophage T7 RNA polymerase
   9138..9186    -  polyA_signal   poly(A) signal: synthetic polyadenylation signal
   9267..9570    +  enhancer       CMV enhancer: human cytomegalovirus immediate early enhancer
   9643..9660    -  promoter       CMV promoter (fragment): human cytomegalovirus (CMV) immediate early promoter
   9723..9774    +  promoter       CMVd2 promoter: truncated human cytomegalovirus (CMV) immediate early promoter that yields moderately reduced expression relative to the full-length promoter
   9908..10383   +  intron         β-globin intron: internally truncated intron from human β-globin
