[The description below was written by a language model from this plasmid's Addgene catalogue record and pLannotate feature annotations shown in this document.]
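Description:
pTwist-SARS-CoV-2 Spike-deltaC18 deltaR246-G252+D253N (AAC) is a mammalian expression plasmid built on the Twist pTwist-CMV-BetaGlobin-WPRE-Neo backbone. It encodes a variant SARS-CoV-2 spike glycoprotein for pseudovirus production. In bacteria it is maintained as a high-copy plasmid through a ColE1/pUC-type origin and selected with ampicillin via the AmpR β-lactamase gene. A separate cassette of SV40 early promoter, neo and bGH polyadenylation signal is present and would permit G418 selection in mammalian cells.

The spike coding sequence carries a deletion of residues R246 to G252 together with a D253N substitution. The "deltaC18" in the name indicates removal of the last 18 residues of the cytoplasmic tail, a truncation commonly used to improve spike incorporation into pseudotyped particles, although the mutation field does not list it separately. The catalogue entry gives the promoter as CAG. The annotated sequence and the backbone name instead show a CMV enhancer with CMV promoter elements followed by a truncated human β-globin intron immediately upstream of the open reading frame, so the two sources disagree on this point. Downstream, a WPRE enhances transcript stability and expression, and an SV40 poly(A) signal lies after it, annotated on the opposite strand. Bacterial and T7 terminators, a synthetic poly(A) signal and short β-globin insulator elements flank the expression unit, helping to isolate it from the rest of the plasmid.

The plasmid carries no viral packaging elements, so it acts purely as an envelope expression construct. It would be co-transfected with separate packaging and reporter components to make spike-pseudotyped particles. The associated study concerns SARS-CoV-2 escape from mRNA vaccine-induced humoral immunity, which suggests use in neutralisation assays.
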