Addgene plasmid #212444: pTwist-SARS-CoV-2 Spike-deltaC18 deltaR246-G252+D253N (AAC)
Purpose: Encodes SARS-CoV-2 spike R246-G252 deletion, D253N for pseudovirus production
Depositing lab: Alejandro Balazs. Depositing organization: Massachusetts General Hospital. Publication: Ongoing evolution of SARS-CoV-2 drives escape from mRNA vaccine-induced humoral immunity. Roederer AL, Cao Y, Denis KS, Sheehan ML, Li CJ, Lam EC, Gregory DJ, Poznansky MC, Iafrate AJ, Canaday DH, Gravenstein S, Garcia-Beltran WF, Balazs AB. medRxiv [Preprint]. 2024 Mar 7:2024.03.05.24303815. doi: 10.1101/2024.03.05.24303815. PubMed 38496628.
Backbone
  Vector backbone: pTwist-CMV-BetaGlobin-WPRE-Neo
  Backbone manufacturer: Twist
  Vector type: Mammalian Expression
Growth in bacteria
  Bacterial resistance: Ampicillin, 100 μg/mL
  Growth temperature: 37°C
  Growth strain: DH5alpha
  Copy number: High Copy
Gene/Insert
  Gene/Insert name: SARS-CoV-2 Spike R246-G252 deletion, D253N
  Species: Severe acute respiratory syndrome coronavirus 2
  Mutation: R246-G252 deletion, D253N
  Entrez Gene: S (a.k.a. GU280_gp02, spike glycoprotein)
  Promoter: CAG
  Cloning method: Ligation Independent Cloning
Terms and licenses: Academic/Nonprofit Terms; Industry Terms: Not Available to Industry
Depositor comments: Please visit https://www.medrxiv.org/content/10.1101/2024.03.05.24303815v1 for medRxiv preprint.
How to cite: pTwist-SARS-CoV-2 Spike-deltaC18 deltaR246-G252+D253N (AAC) was a gift from Alejandro Balazs (Addgene plasmid # 212444 ; http://n2t.net/addgene:212444 ; RRID:Addgene_212444)
